>Addgene plasmid #85221 | mTiam1-mcherry-sspB in pcDNA3.1 | addgene full sequence | sequence record 169613 | Addgene NGS Result
TAGTTATTAATAGTAATCAATTACGGGGTCATTAGTTCATAGCCCATATATGGAGTTCCGCGTTACATAA
CTTACGGTAAATGGCCCGCCTGGCTGACCGCCCAACGACCCCCGCCCATTGACGTCAATAATGACGTATG
TTCCCATAGTAACGCCAATAGGGACTTTCCATTGACGTCAATGGGTGGAGTATTTACGGTAAACTGCCCA
CTTGGCAGTACATCAAGTGTATCATATGCCAAGTACGCCCCCTATTGACGTCAATGACGGTAAATGGCCC
GCCTGGCATTATGCCCAGTACATGACCTTATGGGACTTTCCTACTTGGCAGTACATCTACGTATTAGTCA
TCGCTATTACCATGGTGATGCGGTTTTGGCAGTACATCAATGGGCGTGGATAGCGGTTTGACTCACGGGG
ATTTCCAAGTCTCCACCCCATTGACGTCAATGGGAGTTTGTTTTGGCACCAAAATCAACGGGACTTTCCA
AAATGTCGTAACAACTCCGCCCCATTGACGCAAATGGGCGGTAGGCGTGTACGGTGGGAGGTCTATATAA
GCAGAGCTCTCTGGCTAACTAGAGAACCCACTGCTTACTGGCTTATCGAAATTAATACGACTCACTATAG
GGAGACCCAAGCTGGCTAGCGTTTAAACTTAAGCTTGGTACCGCGGGCCCGCCACCATGCGACAGCTGTC
GGATGCGGATAAGCTGCGCAAGGTGATCTGTGAACTGCTGGAGACTGAACGCACCTATGTGAAAGACTTA
AACTGCCTCATGGAGAGATACCTGAAGCCCCTTCAGAAGGAGACCTTTCTCACCCAGGATGAGCTTGATG
TACTTTTTGGAAATTTAACCGAAATGGTGGAGTTTCAAGTCGAGTTCCTTAAGACTCTAGAAGATGGAGT
AAGACTGGTCCCTGACTTGGAAAAGCTGGAGAAGGTTGACCAGTTCAAGAAAGTGCTCTTCTCTCTGGGG
GGATCCTTCCTGTACTACGCGGACCGCTTCAAGCTCTACAGTGCCTTCTGTGCGAGCCACACAAAAGTCC
CCAAGGTCCTGGTGAAAGCCAAGACGGACACAGCCTTCAAGGCGTTCCTCGATGCCCAGAACCCGAGGCA
GCAGCACTCATCCACGCTGGAGTCTTACCTCATCAAGCCCATCCAGAGGGTCCTCAAGTACCCGCTTCTG
CTCAGGGAGCTGTTTGCGCTGACCGATGCGGAGAGCGAGGAACACTACCACCTGGACGTGGCCATCAAGA
CTATGAACAAGGTCGCCAGTCACATCAATGAGATGCAGAAGATCCACGAAGAGTTTGGTGCCGTGTTTGA
CCAGCTGATTGCTGAGCAGACGGGAGAGAAGAAAGAGGTTGCAGATCTGAGCATGGGTGACCTGCTCTTG
CACACCAGCGTCATCTGGCTGAACCCACCCGCCTCACTGGGAAAGTGGAAAAAGGAGCCAGAATTAGCAG
CCTTCGTCTTCAAAACGGCCGTGGTCCTTGTATATAAAGACGGTTCCAAGCAGAAGAAGAAACTTGTTGG
CTCTCACAGGCTGTCAATCTACGAGGAGTGGGACCCCTTCCGGTTTCGCCACATGATCCCTACCGAAGCT
TTGCAGGTCCGAGCTCTGCCCAGTGCAGATGCAGAGGCAAATGCGGTATGCGAAATTGTCCACGTGAAAT
CAGAGTCAGAAGGGAGGCCCGAGCGGGTTTTCCACCTCTGCTGCAGTTCCCCAGAGAGCAGAAAGGACTT
TCTGAAGTCTGTGCATTCGATCCTGCGAGATAAACACAGAAGACAGCTCCTCAAAACGGAAGAATTCAGT
GCTGGATCCGGTAGTGGAAGTGGTTCCATGGTGAGCAAGGGCGAGGAGGATAACATGGCCATCATCAAGG
AGTTCATGCGCTTCAAGGTGCACATGGAGGGCTCCGTGAACGGCCACGAGTTCGAGATCGAGGGCGAGGG
CGAGGGCCGCCCCTACGAGGGCACCCAGACCGCCAAGCTGAAGGTGACCAAGGGTGGCCCCCTGCCCTTC
GCCTGGGACATCCTGTCCCCTCAGTTCATGTACGGCTCCAAGGCCTACGTGAAGCACCCCGCCGACATCC
CCGACTACTTGAAGCTGTCCTTCCCCGAGGGCTTCAAGTGGGAGCGCGTGATGAACTTCGAGGACGGCGG
CGTGGTGACCGTGACCCAGGACTCCTCCCTGCAGGACGGCGAGTTCATCTACAAGGTGAAGCTGCGCGGC
ACCAACTTCCCCTCCGACGGCCCCGTAATGCAGAAGAAGACCATGGGCTGGGAGGCCTCCTCCGAGCGGA
TGTACCCCGAGGACGGCGCCCTGAAGGGCGAGATCAAGCAGAGGCTGAAGCTGAAGGACGGCGGCCACTA
CGACGCTGAGGTCAAGACCACCTACAAGGCCAAGAAGCCCGTGCAGCTGCCCGGCGCCTACAACGTCAAC
ATCAAGTTGGACATCACCTCCCACAACGAGGACTACACCATCGTGGAACAGTACGAACGCGCCGAGGGCC
GCCACTCCACCGGCGGCATGGACGAGCTGTACAAGTCCGGACTCAGATCTCGAGCTCAAGCTTCGAACGA
ATTCGGCATTGATCTGAGCGGCCTGACCCTGCAGGAATTCAGCTCCCCGAAACGCCCTAAGCTGCTGCGT
GAATATTACGATTGGCTGGTTGATAACAGCTTTACCCCATATCTGGTGGTGGATGCCACATACCTGGGCG
TGAACGTGCCCGTGGAGTATGTGAAAGACGGTCAGATCGTGCTGAATCTGTCTGCAAGTGCGACCGGCAA
CCTGCAACTGACAAATGATTTTATCCAGTTCAACGCCCAGTTTAAGGGCGTGTCTCGTGAACTGTATATC
CCGATGGGTGCCGCTCTGGCCATTTACGCTCGCGAGAACGGCGATGGTGTGATGTTCGAACCAGAAGAAA
TCTATGACGAGCTGAATATTGGTTAATCTAGAGGGCCCGTTTAAACCCGCTGATCAGCCTCGACTGTGCC
TTCTAGTTGCCAGCCATCTGTTGTTTGCCCCTCCCCCGTGCCTTCCTTGACCCTGGAAGGTGCCACTCCC
ACTGTCCTTTCCTAATAAAATGAGGAAATTGCATCGCATTGTCTGAGTAGGTGTCATTCTATTCTGGGGG
GTGGGGTGGGGCAGGACAGCAAGGGGGAGGATTGGGAAGACAATAGCAGGCATGCTGGGGATGCGGTGGG
CTCTATGGCTTCTGAGGCGGAAAGAACCAGCTGGGGCTCTAGGGGGTATCCCC
[124 nt withheld, positions 3274-3397]
C
[91 nt withheld, positions 3399-3489]
A
[49 nt withheld, positions 3491-3539]
CCTTTGACGTTGGAGTCCACGTTCTTT
[37 nt withheld, positions 3567-3603]
ACCCTATCTCGGTCTATTCTTTTGATTTATAAGGGATTTTGCCGATTTCGGCCTATTGGTTAAAAAATGA
GCTGATTTAACAAAAATTTAACGCGAATTAATTCTGTGGAATGTGTGTCAGTTAGGGTGTGGAAAGTCCC
CAGGCTCCCCAGCAGGCAGAAGTATGCAAAGCATGCATCTCAATTAGTCAGCAACCAGGTGTGGAAAGTC
CCCAGGCTCCCCAGCAGGCAGAAGTATGCAAAGCATGCATCTCAATTAGTCAGCAACCATAGTCCCGCCC
CTAACTCCGCCCATCCCGCCCCTAACTCCGCCCAGTTCCGCCCATTCTCCGCCCCATGGCTGACTAATTT
TTTTTATTTATGCAGAGGCCGAGGCCGCCTCTGCCTCTGAGCTATTCCAGAAGTAGTGAGGAGGCTTTTT
TGGAGGCCTAGGCTTTTGCAAAAAGCTCCCGGGAGCTTGTATATCCATTTTCGGATCTGATCAAGAGACA
GGATGAGGATCGTTTCGCATGATTGAACAAGATGGATTGCACGCAGGTTCTCCGGCCGCTTGGGTGGAGA
GGCTATTCGGCTATGACTGGGCACAACAGACAATCGGCTGCTCTGATGCCGCCGTGTTCCGGCTGTCAGC
GCAGGGGCGCCCGGTTCTTTTTGTCAAGACCGACCTGTCCGGTGCCCTGAATGAACTGCAGGACGAGGCA
GCGCGGCTATCGTGGCTGGCCACGACGGGCGTTCCTTGCGCAGCTGTGCTCGACGTTGTCACTGAAGCGG
GAAGGGACTGGCTGCTATTGGGCGAAGTGCCGGGGCAGGATCTCCTGTCATCTCACCTTGCTCCTGCCGA
GAAAGTATCCATCATGGCTGATGCAATGCGGCGGCTGCATACGCTTGATCCGGCTACCTGCCCATTCGAC
CACCAAGCGAAACATCGCATCGAGCGAGCACGTACTCGGATGGAAGCCGGTCTTGTCGATCAGGATGATC
TGGACGAAGAGCATCAGGGGCTCGCGCCAGCCGAACTGTTCGCCAGGCTCAAGGCGCGCATGCCCGACGG
CGAGGATCTCGTCGTGACCCATGGCGATGCCTGCTTGCCGAATATCATGGTGGAAAATGGCCGCTTTTCT
GGATTCATCGACTGTGGCCGGCTGGGTGTGGCGGACCGCTATCAGGACATAGCGTTGGCTACCCGTGATA
TTGCTGAAGAGCTTGGCGGCGAATGGGCTGACCGCTTCCTCGTGCTTTACGGTATCGCCGCTCCCGATTC
GCAGCGCATCGCCTTCTATCGCCTTCTTGACGAGTTCTTCTGAGCGGGACTCTGGGGTTCGAAATGACCG
ACCAAGCGACGCCCAACCTGCCATCACGAGATTTCGATTCCACCGCCGCCTTCTATGAAAGGTTGGGCTT
CGGAATCGTTTTCCGGGACGCCGGCTGGATGATCCTCCAGCGCGGGGATCTCATGCTGGAGTTCTTCGCC
CACCCCAACTTGTTTATTGCAGCTTATAATGGTTACAAATAAAGCAATAGCATCACAAATTTCACAAATA
AAGCATTTTTTTCACTGCATTCTAGTTGTGGTTTGTCCAAACTCATCAATGTATCTTATCATGTCTGTAT
ACCGTCGACCTCTAGCTAGAGCTTGGCGTAATCATGGTCATAGCTGTTTCCTGTGTGAAATTGTTATCCG
CTCACAATTCCACACAACATACGAGCCGGAAGCATAAAGTGTAAAGCCTGGGGTGCCTAATGAGTGAGCT
AACTCACATTAATTGCGTTGCGCTCACTGCCCGCTTTCCAGTCGGGAAACCTGTCGTGCCAGCTGCATTA
ATGAATCGGCCAACGCGCGGGGAGAGGCGGTTTGCGTATTGGGCGCTCTTCCGCTTCCTCGCTCACTGAC
TCGCTGCGCTCGGTCGTTCGGCTGCGGCGAGCGGTATCAGCTCACTCAAAGGCGGTAATACGGTTATCCA
CAGAATCAGGGGATAACGCAGGAAAGAACATGTGAGCAAAAGGCCAGCAAAAGGCCAGGAACCGTAAAAA
GGCCGCGTTGCTGGCGTTTTTCCATAGGCTCCGCCCCCCTGACGAGCATCACAAAAATCGACGCTCAAGT
CAGAGGTGGCGAAACCCGACAGGACTATAAAGATACCAGGCGTTTCCCCCTGGAAGCTCCCTCGTGCGCT
CTCCTGTTCCGACCCTGCCGCTTACCGGATACCTGTCCGCCTTTCTCCCTTCGGGAAGCGTGGCGCTTTC
TCATAGCTCACGCTGTAGGTATCTCAGTTCGGTGTAGGTCGTTCGCTCCAAGCTGGGCTGTGTGCACGAA
CCCCCCGTTCAGCCCGACCGCTGCGCCTTATCCGGTAACTATCGTCTTGAGTCCAACCCGGTAAGACACG
ACTTATCGCCACTGGCAGCAGCCACTGGTAACAGGATTAGCAGAGCGAGGTATGTAGGCGGTGCTACAGA
GTTCTTGAAGTGGTGGCCTAACTACGGCTACACTAGAAGAACAGTATTTGGTATCTGCGCTCTGCTGAAG
CCAGTTACCTTCGGAAAAAGAGTTGGTAGCTCTTGATCCGGCAAACAAACCACCGCTGGTAGCGGTGGTT
TTTTTGTTTGCAAGCAGCAGATTACGCGCAGAAAAAAAGGATCTCAAGAAGATCCTTTGATCTTTTCTAC
GGGGTCTGACGCTCAGTGGAACGAAAACTCACGTTAAGGGATTTTGGTCATGAGATTATCAAAAAGGATC
TTCACCTAGATCCTTTTAAATTAAAAATGAAGTTTTAAATCAATCTAAAGTATATATGAGTAAACTTGGT
CTGACAGTTACCAATGCTTAATCAGTGAGGCACCTATCTCAGCGATCTGTCTATTTCGTTCATCCATAGT
TGCCTGACTCCCCGTCGTGTAGATAACTACGATACGGGAGGGCTTACCATCTGGCCCCAGTGCTGCAATG
ATACCGCGAGACCCACGCTCACCGGCTCCAGATTTATCAGCAATAAACCAGCCAGCCGGAAGGGCCGAGC
GCAGAAGTGGTCCTGCAACTTTATCCGCCTCCATCCAGTCTATTAATTGTTGCCGGGAAGCTAGAGTAAG
TAGTTCGCCAGTTAATAGTTTGCGCAACGTTGTTGCCATTGCTACAGGCATCGTGGTGTCACGCTCGTCG
TTTGGTATGGCTTCATTCAGCTCCGGTTCCCAACGATCAAGGCGAGTTACATGATCCCCCATGTTGTGCA
AAAAAGCGGTTAGCTCCTTCGGTCCTCCGATCGTTGTCAGAAGTAAGTTGGCCGCAGTGTTATCACTCAT
GGTTATGGCAGCACTGCATAATTCTCTTACTGTCATGCCATCCGTAAGATGCTTTTCTGTGACTGGTGAG
TACTCAACCAAGTCATTCTGAGAATAGTGTATGCGGCGACCGAGTTGCTCTTGCCCGGCGTCAATACGGG
ATAATACCGCGCCACATAGCAGAACTTTAAAAGTGCTCATCATTGGAAAACGTTCTTCGGGGCGAAAACT
CTCAAGGATCTTACCGCTGTTGAGATCCAGTTCGATGTAACCCACTCGTGCACCCAACTGATCTTCAGCA
TCTTTTACTTTCACCAGCGTTTCTGGGTGAGCAAAAACAGGAAGGCAAAATGCCGCAAAAAAGGGAATAA
GGGCGACACGGAAATGTTGAATACTCATACTCTTCCTTTTTCAATATTATTGAAGCATTTATCAGGGTTA
TTGTCTCATGAGCGGATACATATTTGAATGTATTTAGAAAAATAAACAAATAGGGGTTCCGCGCACATTT
CCCCGAAAAGTGCCACCTGACGTCGACGGATCGGGAGATCTCCCGATCCCCTATGGTGCACTCTCAGTAC
AATCTGCTCTGATGCCGCATAGTTAAGCCAGTATCTGCTCCCTGCTTGTGTGTTGGAGGTCGCTGAGTAG
TGCGCGAGCAAAATTTAAGCTACAACAAGGCAAGGCTTGACCGACAATTGCATGAAGAATCTGCTTAGGG
TTAGGCGTTTTGCGCTGCTTCGCGATGTACGGGCCAGATATACGCGTTGACATTGATTATTGACTAGTTA
TTAATAGTAATCAATTACGGGGTCATTAGTTCATAGCCCATATATGGAGTTCCGCGTTACATAACTTACG
GTAAATGGCCCGCCTGGCTGACCGCCCAACGACCCCCGCCCATTGACGTCAATAATGACGTATGTTCCCA
TAGTAACGCCAATAGGGACTTTCCATTGACGTCAATGGGTGGAGTATTTACGGTAAACTGCCCACTTGGC
AGTACATCAAGTGTATCATATGCCAAGTACGCCCCCTATTGACGTCAATGACGGTAAATGGCCCGCCTGG
CATTATGCCCAGTACATGACCTTATGGGACTTTCCTACTTGGCAGTACATCTACGTATTAGTCATCGCTA
TTACCATGGTGATGCGGTTTTGGCAGTACATCAATGGGCGTGGATAGCGGTTTGACTCACGGGGATTTCC
AAGTCTCCACCCCATTGACGTCAATGGGAGTTTGTTTTGGCACCAAAATCAACGGGACTTTCCAAAATGT
CGTAACAACTCCGCCCCATTGACGCAAATGGGCGGTAGGCGTGTACGGTGGGAGGTCTATATAAGCAGAG
CTCTCTGGCTAACTAGAGAACCCACTGCTTACTGGCTTATCGAAATTAATACGACTCACTATAGGGAGAC
CC
Features (pLannotate 1.2.2; 27 found; start..end, strand, type, name):
     61..364     +  enhancer       CMV enhancer: human cytomegalovirus immediate early enhancer
    365..568     +  promoter       CMV promoter: human cytomegalovirus (CMV) immediate early promoter
    564..597     +  LTR            5' LTR (truncated) (fragment): truncated 5' long terminal repeat (LTR) from HIV-1
    613..631     +  promoter       T7 promoter: promoter for bacteriophage T7 RNA polymerase
    675..1811    +  CDS            TIAM1 (fragment): TIAM1_HUMAN - Experimental evidence at protein level: Swiss-Prot protein existence level 1. Guanyl-nucleotide exchange factor that activates RHO-like proteins and connects extracellular signals to cytoskeletal activities. Activates RAC1, CDC42, and to a lesser extent RHOA and their downstream signaling to regulate processes like cell adhesion and cell migration. From Homo sapiens (Human).
   1848..2555    +  CDS            mCherry: mCherry is a basic (constitutively fluorescent) red fluorescent protein published in 2004, derived from Discosoma sp.. It is reported to be a very rapidly-maturing monomer with low acid sensitivity.
   2556..2587    +  misc_feature   MCS (fragment): multiple cloning site
   2631..2960    +  CDS            sspB (fragment): SSPB_HAEIN - Experimental evidence at protein level: Swiss-Prot protein existence level 1. Also stimulates degradation of the N-terminus of RseA (residues 1-108, alone or in complex with sigma-E) by ClpX-ClpP in a non-ssrA-mediated fashion. From Haemophilus influenzae (strain ATCC 51907 / DSM 11121 / KW20 / Rd).
   3004..3228    +  polyA_signal   bGH poly(A) signal: bovine growth hormone polyadenylation signal
   3232..3253    +  promoter       SV40 promoter (fragment): SV40 enhancer and early promoter
   3274..3702    +  rep_origin     f1 ori (sequence partly withheld): f1 bacteriophage origin of replication; arrow indicates direction of (+) strand synthesis
   3716..4045    +  promoter       SV40 promoter: SV40 enhancer and early promoter
   4112..4903    +  CDS            neo: KKA2_KLEPN - Also known as kan, nptII. Experimental evidence at protein level: Swiss-Prot protein existence level 1. Resistance to kanamycin, neomycin, paromomycin, ribostamycin, butirosin and gentamicin B. From Klebsiella pneumoniae.
   4927..5085    +  CDS            ble (fragment): BLE_KLEPN - Experimental evidence at protein level: Swiss-Prot protein existence level 1. Binding protein with a strong affinity to the bleomycin family of antibiotics. Binds to CL990; an antimitotic-antibiotic compound. From Klebsiella pneumoniae.
   5080..5201    +  polyA_signal   SV40 poly(A) signal: SV40 polyadenylation signal
   5274..5290    -  protein_bind   lac operator: The lac repressor binds to the lac operator to inhibit transcription in E. coli. This inhibition can be relieved by adding lactose or isopropyl-β-D-thiogalactopyranoside (IPTG). lac repressor encoded by lacI
   5298..5328    -  promoter       lac promoter: promoter for the E. coli lac operon
   5343..5364    -  protein_bind   CAP binding site: CAP binding activates transcription in the presence of cAMP. E. coli catabolite activator protein
   5377..5469    -  CDS            lacI (fragment): lac repressor; lacI; The lac repressor binds to the lac operator to inhibit transcription in E. coli. This inhibition can be relieved by adding lactose or isopropyl-β-D-thiogalactopyranoside (IPTG).
   5652..6240    -  rep_origin     ori: high-copy-number ColE1/pMB1/pBR322/pUC origin of replication
   6411..7271    -  CDS            AmpR: β-lactamase; bla; confers resistance to ampicillin, carbenicillin, and related antibiotics
   7272..7376    -  promoter       AmpR promoter: bla
   7435..7487    -  misc_feature   bom (fragment): basis of mobility region from pBR322
   7642..8021    +  enhancer       CMV enhancer: human cytomegalovirus immediate early enhancer
   8022..8225    +  promoter       CMV promoter: human cytomegalovirus (CMV) immediate early promoter
   8221..8254    +  LTR            5' LTR (truncated) (fragment): truncated 5' long terminal repeat (LTR) from HIV-1
   8270..8288    +  promoter       T7 promoter: promoter for bacteriophage T7 RNA polymerase
