[The description below was written by a language model from this plasmid's Addgene catalogue record and pLannotate feature annotations shown in this document.]
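Description:
mTiam1-mcherry-sspB in pcDNA3.1 is an 8.3 kb mammalian expression plasmid built on the pcDNA3.1 backbone. It is propagated in E. coli at high copy through a ColE1/pUC-type origin with ampicillin selection (AmpR). An SV40 promoter-driven neo cassette with an SV40 poly(A) signal allows G418 selection of stably transfected mammalian cells. An f1 origin is also present.

The payload is a single fusion open reading frame placed between the CMV immediate early enhancer/promoter and the bGH polyadenylation signal, with a T7 promoter just upstream. It comprises residues 1030–1406 of mouse Tiam1, described in the record as the Rac-selective guanine nucleotide exchange factor (GEF) domain, followed by the red fluorescent protein mCherry and then the bacterial adaptor protein SspB. The automated annotation labels the Tiam1 segment by its human homologue and the SspB segment by a Haemophilus influenzae entry. These are best-match database calls, and the catalogue gives the species as mouse and simply "bacterial". SspB is commonly used as the soluble partner in light-inducible dimerization systems. This fits the associated work on subcellular optogenetic control of Rho-family GTPases, although the record does not name the partner construct. mCherry allows the localization of the fusion to be followed by imaging.

The stated purpose is to examine the role of the Tiam1 Rac GEF domain in immune cell migration. The feature table shows a second CMV enhancer/promoter and T7 promoter copy near the end of the sequence. The short HIV-1 LTR, lacI and ble fragment calls are probably incidental similarity matches and not functional elements.
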