Addgene plasmid #85221: mTiam1-mcherry-sspB in pcDNA3.1
Purpose: Role of Rac selective GEF domain from Tiam1 in immune cell migration
Depositing lab: Narasimhan Gautam. Depositing organization: Washington University in Saint Louis. Publication: Subcellular optogenetic activation of Cdc42 controls local and distal signaling to drive immune cell migration. O'Neill PR, Kalyanaraman V, Gautam N. Mol Biol Cell. 2016 May 1;27(9):1442-50. doi: 10.1091/mbc.E15-12-0832. Epub 2016 Mar 3. PubMed 26941336.
Backbone
  Vector backbone: pcDNA3.1
  Backbone manufacturer: invitrogen
  Backbone size w/o insert (bp): 5428
  Total vector size (bp): 8295
  Vector type: Mammalian Expression
  Selectable markers: Neomycin (select with G418)
Growth in bacteria
  Bacterial resistance: Ampicillin, 100 μg/mL
  Growth temperature: 37°C
  Growth strain: DH5alpha
  Copy number: High Copy
Gene/Insert 1
  Gene/Insert name: mTiam1 (1030-1406) (alt name: Tiam1)
  Species: M. musculus (mouse)
  GenBank ID: NP_033410
  Entrez Gene: Tiam1 (a.k.a. D16Ium10, D16Ium10e)
  Promoter: CMV
  Tag / fusion protein: none
  Cloning method: Restriction Enzyme; 5′ cloning site KpnI (not destroyed); 3′ cloning site EcoR1 (not destroyed)
  Sequencing primers: 5′ T7 primer; 3′ BGH reverse primer
Gene/Insert 2
  Gene/Insert name: mcherry
  Species: Synthetic
  Insert size (bp): 710
  Promoter: CMV
  Cloning method: Restriction Enzyme; 5′ cloning site EcoR1 (destroyed during cloning); 3′ cloning site BspE1 (not destroyed)
  Sequencing primers: 5′ cgggttttccacctctgctgc
Gene/Insert 3
  Gene/Insert name: sspB
  Species: bacterial
  Promoter: CMV
  Cloning method: Restriction Enzyme; 5′ cloning site BspE1 (destroyed during cloning); 3′ cloning site XbaI (not destroyed)
  Sequencing primers: 5′ ggactacaccatcgtggaacagtacgaacg
Terms and licenses: Academic/Nonprofit Terms; Industry Terms: Not Available to Industry
How to cite: mTiam1-mcherry-sspB in pcDNA3.1 was a gift from Narasimhan Gautam (Addgene plasmid # 85221 ; http://n2t.net/addgene:85221 ; RRID:Addgene_85221)
