>Addgene plasmid #85221 | mTiam1-mcherry-sspB in pcDNA3.1 | depositor partial sequence | sequence record 164436 | T7
NNNNNNNNNGNNAANNGNTTTTAACTTNNGCTTGGTACCGCGGGCCCGCCACCATGCGACAGCTGTCGGA
TGCGGATAAGCTGCGCAAGGTGATCTGTGAACTGCTGGAGACTGAACGCACCTATGTGAAAGACTTAAAC
TGCCTCATGGAGAGATACCTGAAGCCCCTTCAGAAGGAGACCTTTCTCACCCAGGATGAGCTTGATGTAC
TTTTTGGAAATTTAACCGAAATGGTGGAGTTTCAAGTCGAGTTCCTTAAGACTCTAGAAGATGGAGTAAG
ACTGGTCCCTGACTTGGAAAAGCTGGAGAAGGTTGACCAGTTCAAGAAAGTGCTCTTCTCTCTGGGGGGA
TCCTTCCTGTACTACGCGGACCGCTTCAAGCTCTACAGTGCCTTCTGTGCGAGCCACACAAAAGTCCCCA
AGGTCCTGGTGAAAGCCAAGACGGACACAGCCTTCAAGGCGTTCCTCGATGCCCAGAACCCGAGGCAGCA
GCACTCATCCACGCTGGAGTCTTACCTCATCAAGCCCATCCAGAGGGTCCTCAAGTACCCGCTTCTGCTC
AGGGAGCTGTTTGCGCTGACCGATGCGGAGAGCGAGGAACACTACCACCTGGACGTGGCCATCTAGACTA
TGAACAAGGT
