>Addgene plasmid #85221 | mTiam1-mcherry-sspB in pcDNA3.1 | depositor partial sequence | sequence record 164437 | BGH
GNNNGNNTACGGGGACTCTAGATTAACCAATATTCAGCTCGTCATAGATTTCTTCTGGTTCGAACATCAC
ACCATCGCCGTTCTCGCGAGCGTAAATGGCCAGAGCGGCACCCATCGGGATATACAGTTCACGAGACACG
CCCTTAAACTGGGCGTTGAACTGGATAAAATCATTTGTCAGTTGCAGGTTGCCGGTCGCACTTGCAGACA
GATTCAGCACGATCTGACCGTCTTTCACATACTCCACGGGCACGTTCACGCCCAGGTATGTGGCATCCAC
CACCAGATATGGGGTAAAGCTGTTATCAACCAGCCAATCGTAATATTCACGCAGCAGCTTAGGGCGTTTC
GGGGAGCTGAATTCCTGCAGGGTCAGGCCGCTCAGATCAATGCCGAATTCGTTCGAAGCTTGAGCTCGAG
ATCTGAGTCCGGACTTGTACAGCTCGTCCATGCCGCCGGTGGAGTGGCGGCCCTCGGCGCGTTCGTACTG
TTCCACGATGGTGTAGTCCTCGTTGTGGGG
