>Addgene plasmid #85221 | mTiam1-mcherry-sspB in pcDNA3.1 | depositor partial sequence | sequence record 164438 | cgggttttccacctctgctgc(sequence at the C' end of Tiam fragment)
GNNCTNNGGNGAGGATTTCTGAGTCTGTGCATTCGATCCTGCGAGATAAACACAGAAGACAGCTCCTCAA
AACGGAAGAATTCAGTGCTGGATCCGGTAGTGGAAGTGGTTCCATGGTGAGCAAGGGCGAGGAGGATAAC
ATGGCCATCATCAAGGAGTTCATGCGCTTCAAGGTGCACATGGAGGGCTCCGTGAACGGCCACGAGTTCG
AGATCGAGGGCGAGGGCGAGGGCCGCCCCTACGAGGGCACCCAGACCGCCAAGCTGAAGGTGACCAAGGG
TGGCCCCCTGCCCTTCGCCTGGGACATCCTGTCCCCTCAGTTCATGTACGGCTCCAAGGCCTACGTGAAG
CACCCCGCCGACATCCCCGACTACTTGAAGCTGTCCTTCCCCGAGGGCTTCAAGTGGGAGCGCGTGATGA
ACTTCGAGGACGGCGGCGTGGTGACCGTGACCCAGGACTCCTCCCTGCAGGACGGCGAGTTCATCTACAA
GGTGAAGCTGCGCGGCACCAACTTCCCCTCCGACGGCCCCGTAATGCAGAAGAAGACCATGGGCTGGGAG
GCCTCCTCCGAGCGGATGTACCCCGAGGACGGCGCCCTGAAGGGCGAGATCAAGCAGAGGCTGAAGCTGA
AGGACGGCGGCCACTACGACGCTGAGGTCAAGACCACCCTACAAGGCCAAAGAAGCCCGTGCAGCTGCCC
GGCGCCTACAACGTCAACATCAAGTTGGACATCACCTCCCACAACGAGGACTACACCATCGTGGAACAGT
ACGAACGCGCCGAGGGGCCGCCCACTTCCACCGGCGGCATGGAACGAGCTGTACAAG
